>Addgene plasmid #217006 | lentiGuide-dsRed | addgene full sequence | sequence record 429085 | Addgene NGS Result
TAACAAATTGGCTGTGGTATATAAAATTATTCATAATGATAGTAGGAGGCTTGGTAGGTTTAAGAATAGT
TTTTGCTGTACTTTCTATAGTGAATAGAGTTAGGCAGGGATATTCACCATTATCGTTTCAGACCCACCTC
CCAACCCCGAGGGGACCCAGAGAGGGCCTATTTCCCATGATTCCTTCATATTTGCATATACGATACAAGG
CTGTTAGAGAGATAATTAGAATTAATTTGACTGTAAACACAAAGATATTAGTACAAAATACGTGACGTAG
AAAGTAATAATTTCTTGGGTAGTTTGCAGTTTTAAAATTATGTTTTAAAATGGACTATCATATGCTTACC
GTAACTTGAAAGTATTTCGATTTCTTGGCTTTATATATCTTGTGGAAAGGACGAAACACCGGAGACGGTT
GTAAATGAGCACACAAAATACACATGCTAAAATATTATATTCTATGACCTTTATAAAATCAACCAAAATC
TTCTTTTTAATAACTTTAGTATCAATAATTAGAATTTTTATGTTCCTTTTTGCAAACTTTTAATAAAAAT
GAGCAAAATAAAAAAACGCTAGTTTTAGTAACTCGCGTTGTTTTCTTCACCTTTAATAATAGCTACTCCA
CCACTTGTTCCTAAGCGGTCAGCTCCTGCTTCAATCATTTTTTGAGCATCTTCAAATGTTCTAACTCCAC
CAGCTGCTTTAACTAAAGCATTGTCTTTAACAACTGACTTCATTAGTTTAACATCTTCAAATGTTGCACC
TGATTTTGAAAATCCTGTTGATGTTTTAACAAATTCTAATCCAGCTTCAACAGCTATTTCACAAGCTTTC
ATGATTTCTTCTTTTGTTAATAAACAATTTTCCATAATACATTTAACAACATGTGATCCAGCTGCTTTTT
TTACAGCTTTCATGTCTTCTAAAACTAATTCATAATTTTTGTCTTTTAATGCACCAATATTTAATACCAT
ATCAATTTCTGTTGCACCATCTTTAATTGCTTCAGAAACTTCGAATGCTTTTGTAGCTGTTGTGCATGCA
CCTAGAGGAAAACCTACAACATTTGTTATTCCTACATTTGTGCCTTTTAATAATTCTTTACAATAGCTTG
TTCAATATGAATTAACACAAACTGTTGCAAAATCAAATTCAATTGCTTCATCACATAATTGTTTAATTTC
AGCTTTCGTAGCATCTTGTTTTAATAATGTGTGATCTATATATTTGTTTAGTTTCATTTTTTCTCCTATA
TATTCATTTTTAATTTTAATTCTTTAATAATTTCGTCTACTTTAACTTTAGCGTTTTGAACAGATTCACC
AACACCTATAAAATAAATTTTTAGTTTAGGTTCAGTTCCACTTGGGCGAACAGCAAATCATGACTTATCT
TCTAAATAAAATTTTAGTAAGTCTTGTCCTGGCATATTATACATTCCATCGATGTAGTCTTCAACATTAA
CAACTTTAAGTCCAGCAATTTGAGTTAAGGGTGTTGCTCTCAATGATTTCATTAATGGTTCAATTTTTAA
TTTCTTTTCTTCTGGTTTAAAATTCAAGTTTAAAGTGAAAGTGTAATATGCACCCATTTCTTTAAATAAA
TCTTCTAAATAGTCTACTAATGTTTTATTTTGTTTTTTATAAAATCAAGCAGCCTCTGCTATTAATATAG
AAGCTTGTATTCCATCTTTATCTCTAGCTGAGTCATCAATTACATATCCATAACTTTCTTCATAAGCAAA
AACAAAATTTAATCCGTTATCTTCTTCTTTAGCAATTTCTCTACCCATTCATTTAAATCCAGTTAAAGTT
TTTACAATATTAACTCCATATTTTTCATGAGCGATTCTATCACCCAAATCACTTGTTACAAAACTTGAAT
ATAGAGCCGGATTTTTTGGAATGCTATTTAAGCGTTTTAGATTTGATAATTTTCAATCAATTAAAATTGG
TCCTGTTTGATTTCCATCTAATCTTACAAAATGACCATCATGTTTTATTGCCATTCCAAATCTGTCAGCA
TCTGGGTCATTCATAATAATAATATCTGCATCATGTTTAATACCATATTCAAGCGGTATTTTTCATGCAG
GATCAAATTCTGGATTTGGATTTACAACATTTTTAAATGTTTCATCTTCAAATGCATGCTCTTCAACCTC
AATAACGTTATATCCTGATTCACGTAATATTTTTGGGGTAAATTTAGTTCCTGTTCCATTAACTGCGCTA
AAAATAATTTTTAAATCTTTTTTAGCTTCTTGCTCTTTTTTGTACGTCTCTGTTTTAGAGCTAGAAATAG
CAAGTTAAAATAAGGCTAGTCCGTTATCAACTTGAAAAAGTGGCACCGAGTCGGTGCTTTTTTAAGCTTG
GCGTAACTAGATCTTGAGACAAATGGCAGTATTCATCCACAATTTTAAAAGAAAAGGGGGGATTGGGGGG
TACAGTGCAGGGGAAAGAATAGTAGACATAATAGCAACAGACATACAAACTAAAGAATTACAAAAACAAA
TTACAAAAATTCAAAATTTTCGGGTTTATTACAGGGACAGCAGAGATCCACTTTGGCGCCGGCTCGAGGG
GGCCCGGGTGCAAAGATGGATAAAGTTTTAAACAGAGAGGAATCTTTGCAGCTAATGGACCTTCTAGGTC
TTGAAAGGAGTGGGAATTGGCTCCGGTGCCCGTCAGTGGGCAGAGCGCACATCGCCCACAGTCCCCGAGA
AGTTGGGGGGAGGGGTCGGCAATTGATCCGGTGCCTAGAGAAGGTGGCGCGGGGTAAACTGGGAAAGTGA
TGTCGTGTACTGGCTCCGCCTTTTTCCCGAGGGTGGGGGAGAACCGTATATAAGTGCAGTAGTCGCCGTG
AACGTTCTTTTTCGCAACGGGTTTGCCGCCAGAACACAGGTAAGTGCCGTGTGTGGTTCCCGCGGGCCTG
GCCTCTTTACGGGTTATGGCCCTTGCGTGCCTTGAATTACTTCCACCTGGCTGCAGTACGTGATTCTTGA
TCCCGAGCTTCGGGTTGGAAGTGGGTGGGAGAGTTCGAGGCCTTGCGCTTAAGGAGCCCCTTCGCCTCGT
GCTTGAGTTGAGGCCTGGCCTGGGCGCTGGGGCCGCCGCGTGCGAATCTGGTGGCACCTTCGCGCCTGTC
TCGCTGCTTTCGATAAGTCTCTAGCCATTTAAAATTTTTGATGACCTGCTGCGACGCTTTTTTTCTGGCA
AGATAGTCTTGTAAATGCGGGCCAAGATCTGCACACTGGTATTTCGGTTTTTGGGGCCGCGGGCGGCGAC
GGGGCCCGTGCGTCCCAGCGCACATGTTCGGCGAGGCGGGGCCTGCGAGCGCGGCCACCGAGAATCGGAC
GGGGGTAGTCTCAAGCTGGCCGGCCTGCTCTGGTGCCTGGCCTCGCGCCGCCGTGTATCGCCCCGCCCTG
GGCGGCAAGGCTGGCCCGGTCGGCACCAGTTGCGTGAGCGGAAAGATGGCCGCTTCCCGGCCCTGCTGCA
GGGAGCTCAAAATGGAGGACGCGGCGCTCGGGAGAGCGGGCGGGTGAGTCACCCACACAAAGGAAAAGGG
CCTTTCCGTCCTCAGCCGTCGCTTCATGTGACTCCACGGAGTACCGGGCGCCGTCCAGGCACCTCGATTA
GTTCTCGAGCTTTTGGAGTACGTCGTCTTTAGGTTGGGGGGAGGGGTTTTATGCGATGGAGTTTCCCCAC
ACTGAGTGGGTGGAGACTGAAGTTAGGCCAGCTTGGCACTTGATGTAATTCTCCTTGGAATTTGCCCTTT
TTGAGTTTGGATCTTGGTTCATTCTCAAGCCTCAGACAGTGGTTCAAAGTTTTTTTCTTCCATTTCAGGT
GTCGTGACGTACGGCCACCATGGCCACAACCATGGCCTCCTCCGAGGACGTCATCAAGGAGTTCATGCGC
TTCAAGGTGCGCATGGAGGGCTCCGTGAACGGCCACGAGTTCGAGATCGAGGGCGAGGGCGAGGGCCGCC
CCTACGAGGGCACCCAGACCGCCAAGCTGAAGGTGACCAAGGGCGGCCCCCTGCCCTTCGCCTGGGACAT
CCTGTCCCCCCAGTTCCAGTACGGCTCCAAGGTGTACGTGAAGCACCCCGCCGACATCCCCGACTACAAG
AAGCTGTCCTTCCCCGAGGGCTTCAAGTGGGAGCGCGTGATGAACTTCGAGGACGGCGGCGTGGTGACCG
TGACCCAGGACTCCTCCCTGCAGGACGGCTCCTTCATCTACAAGGTGAAGTTCATCGGCGTGAACTTCCC
CTCCGACGGCCCCGTAATGCAGAAGAAGACTATGGGCTGGGAGGCCTCCACCGAGCGCCTGTACCCCCGC
GACGGCGTGCTGAAGGGCGAGATCCACAAGGCCCTGAAGCTGAAGGACGGCGGCCACTACCTGGTGGAGT
TCAAGTCTATCTATATGGCCAAGAAGCCCGTGCAGCTGCCCGGCTACTACTACGTGGACTCCAAGCTGGA
CATCACCTCCCACAACGAGGACTACACCATCGTGGAGCAGTACGAGCGCGCCGAGGGCCGCCACCACCTG
TTCCTGTAGTGAATTAATTATGAACGCGTTAAGTCGACAATCAACCTCTGGATTACAAAATTTGTGAAAG
ATTGACTGGTATTCTTAACTATGTTGCTCCTTTTACGCTATGTGGATACGCTGCTTTAATGCCTTTGTAT
CATGCTATTGCTTCCCGTATGGCTTTCATTTTCTCCTCCTTGTATAAATCCTGGTTGCTGTCTCTTTATG
AGGAGTTGTGGCCCGTTGTCAGGCAACGTGGCGTGGTGTGCACTGTGTTTGCTGACGCAACCCCCACTGG
TTGGGGCATTGCCACCACCTGTCAGCTCCTTTCCGGGACTTTCGCTTTCCCCCTCCCTATTGCCACGGCG
GAACTCATCGCCGCCTGCCTTGCCCGCTGCTGGACAGGGGCTCGGCTGTTGGGCACTGACAATTCCGTGG
TGTTGTCGGGGAAATCATCGTCCTTTCCTTGGCTGCTCGCCTGTGTTGCCACCTGGATTCTGCGCGGGAC
GTCCTTCTGCTACGTCCCTTCGGCCCTCAATCCAGCGGACCTTCCTTCCCGCGGCCTGCTGCCGGCTCTG
CGGCCTCTTCCGCGTCTTCGCCTTCGCCCTCAGACGAGTCGGATCTCCCTTTGGGCCGCCTCCCCGCGTC
GACTTTAAGACCAATGACTTACAAGGCAGCTGTAGATCTTAGCCACTTTTTAAAAGAAAAGGGGGGACTG
GAAGGGCTAATTCACTCCCAACGAAGACAAGATCTGCTTTTTGCTTGTACTGGGTCTCTCTGGTTAGACC
AGATCTGAGCCTGGGAGCTCTCTGGCTAACTAGGGAACCCACTGCTTAAGCCTCAATAAAGCTTGCCTTG
AGTGCTTCAAGTAGTGTGTGCCCGTCTGTTGTGTGACTCTGGTAACTAGAGATCCCTCAGACCCTTTTAG
TCAGTGTGGAAAATCTCTAGCAGTACGTATAGTAGTTCATGTCATCTTATTATTCAGTATTTATAACTTG
CAAAGAAATGAATATCAGAGAGTGAGAGGAACTTGTTTATTGCAGCTTATAATGGTTACAAATAAAGCAA
TAGCATCACAAATTTCACAAATAAAGCATTTTTTTCACTGCATTCTAGTTGTGGTTTGTCCAAACTCATC
AATGTATCTTATCATGTCTGGCTCTAGCTATCCCGCCCCTAACTCCGCCCATCCCGCCCCTAACTCCGCC
CAGTTCCGCCCATTCTCCGCCCCATGGCTGACTAATTTTTTTTATTTATGCAGAGGCCGAGGCCGCCTCG
GCCTCTGAGCTATTCCAGAAGTAGTGAGGAGGCTTTTTTGGAGGCCTAGGGACGTACCCAATTCGCCCTA
TAGTGAGTCGTATTACGCGCGCTCACTGGCCGTCGTTTTACAACGTCGTGACTGGGAAAACCCTGGCGTT
ACCCAACTTAATCGCCTTGCAGCACATCCCCCTTTCGCCAGCTGGCGTAATAGCGAAGAGGCCCGCACCG
ATCGCCCTTCCCAACAGTTGCGCAGCCTGAATGGCGAATGGG
[124 nt withheld, positions 6063-6186]
C
[91 nt withheld, positions 6188-6278]
A
[49 nt withheld, positions 6280-6328]
CCTTTGACGTTGGAGTCCACGTTCTTT
[37 nt withheld, positions 6356-6392]
ACCCTATCTCGGTCTATTCTTTTGATTTATAAGGGATTTTGCCGATTTCGGCCTATTGGTTAAAAAATGA
GCTGATTTAACAAAAATTTAACGCGAATTTTAACAAAATATTAACGCTTACAATTTAGGTGGCACTTTTC
GGGGAAATGTGCGCGGAACCCCTATTTGTTTATTTTTCTAAATACATTCAAATATGTATCCGCTCATGAG
ACAATAACCCTGATAAATGCTTCAATAATATTGAAAAAGGAAGAGTATGAGTATTCAACATTTCCGTGTC
GCCCTTATTCCCTTTTTTGCGGCATTTTGCCTTCCTGTTTTTGCTCACCCAGAAACGCTGGTGAAAGTAA
AAGATGCTGAAGATCAGTTGGGTGCACGAGTGGGTTACATCGAACTGGATCTCAACAGCGGTAAGATCCT
TGAGAGTTTTCGCCCCGAAGAACGTTTTCCAATGATGAGCACTTTTAAAGTTCTGCTATGTGGCGCGGTA
TTATCCCGTATTGACGCCGGGCAAGAGCAACTCGGTCGCCGCATACACTATTCTCAGAATGACTTGGTTG
AGTACTCACCAGTCACAGAAAAGCATCTTACGGATGGCATGACAGTAAGAGAATTATGCAGTGCTGCCAT
AACCATGAGTGATAACACTGCGGCCAACTTACTTCTGACAACGATCGGAGGACCGAAGGAGCTAACCGCT
TTTTTGCACAACATGGGGGATCATGTAACTCGCCTTGATCGTTGGGAACCGGAGCTGAATGAAGCCATAC
CAAACGACGAGCGTGACACCACGATGCCTGTAGCAATGGCAACAACGTTGCGCAAACTATTAACTGGCGA
ACTACTTACTCTAGCTTCCCGGCAACAATTAATAGACTGGATGGAGGCGGATAAAGTTGCAGGACCACTT
CTGCGCTCGGCCCTTCCGGCTGGCTGGTTTATTGCTGATAAATCTGGAGCCGGTGAGCGTGGGTCTCGCG
GTATCATTGCAGCACTGGGGCCAGATGGTAAGCCCTCCCGTATCGTAGTTATCTACACGACGGGGAGTCA
GGCAACTATGGATGAACGAAATAGACAGATCGCTGAGATAGGTGCCTCACTGATTAAGCATTGGTAACTG
TCAGACCAAGTTTACTCATATATACTTTAGATTGATTTAAAACTTCATTTTTAATTTAAAAGGATCTAGG
TGAAGATCCTTTTTGATAATCTCATGACCAAAATCCCTTAACGTGAGTTTTCGTTCCACTGAGCGTCAGA
CCCCGTAGAAAAGATCAAAGGATCTTCTTGAGATCCTTTTTTTCTGCGCGTAATCTGCTGCTTGCAAACA
AAAAAACCACCGCTACCAGCGGTGGTTTGTTTGCCGGATCAAGAGCTACCAACTCTTTTTCCGAAGGTAA
CTGGCTTCAGCAGAGCGCAGATACCAAATACTGTTCTTCTAGTGTAGCCGTAGTTAGGCCACCACTTCAA
GAACTCTGTAGCACCGCCTACATACCTCGCTCTGCTAATCCTGTTACCAGTGGCTGCTGCCAGTGGCGAT
AAGTCGTGTCTTACCGGGTTGGACTCAAGACGATAGTTACCGGATAAGGCGCAGCGGTCGGGCTGAACGG
GGGGTTCGTGCACACAGCCCAGCTTGGAGCGAACGACCTACACCGAACTGAGATACCTACAGCGTGAGCT
ATGAGAAAGCGCCACGCTTCCCGAAGGGAGAAAGGCGGACAGGTATCCGGTAAGCGGCAGGGTCGGAACA
GGAGAGCGCACGAGGGAGCTTCCAGGGGGAAACGCCTGGTATCTTTATAGTCCTGTCGGGTTTCGCCACC
TCTGACTTGAGCGTCGATTTTTGTGATGCTCGTCAGGGGGGCGGAGCCTATGGAAAAACGCCAGCAACGC
GGCCTTTTTACGGTTCCTGGCCTTTTGCTGGCCTTTTGCTCACATGTTCTTTCCTGCGTTATCCCCTGAT
TCTGTGGATAACCGTATTACCGCCTTTGAGTGAGCTGATACCGCTCGCCGCAGCCGAACGACCGAGCGCA
GCGAGTCAGTGAGCGAGGAAGCGGAAGAGCGCCCAATACGCAAACCGCCTCTCCCCGCGCGTTGGCCGAT
TCATTAATGCAGCTGGCACGACAGGTTTCCCGACTGGAAAGCGGGCAGTGAGCGCAACGCAATTAATGTG
AGTTAGCTCACTCATTAGGCACCCCAGGCTTTACACTTTATGCTTCCGGCTCGTATGTTGTGTGGAATTG
TGAGCGGATAACAATTTCACACAGGAAACAGCTATGACCATGATTACGCCAAGCGCGCAATTAACCCTCA
CTAAAGGGAACAAAAGCTGGAGCTGCAAGCTTAATGTAGTCTTATGCAATACTCTTGTAGTCTTGCAACA
TGGTAACGATGAGTTAGCAACATGCCTTACAAGGAGAGAAAAAGCACCGTGCATGCCGATTGGTGGAAGT
AAGGTGGTACGATCGTGCCTTATTAGGAAGGCAACAGACGGGTCTGACATGGATTGGACGAACCACTGAA
TTGCCGCATTGCAGAGATATTGTATTTAAGTGCCTAGCTCGATACATAAACGGGTCTCTCTGGTTAGACC
AGATCTGAGCCTGGGAGCTCTCTGGCTAACTAGGGAACCCACTGCTTAAGCCTCAATAAAGCTTGCCTTG
AGTGCTTCAAGTAGTGTGTGCCCGTCTGTTGTGTGACTCTGGTAACTAGAGATCCCTCAGACCCTTTTAG
TCAGTGTGGAAAATCTCTAGCAGTGGCGCCCGAACAGGGACTTGAAAGCGAAAGGGAAACCAGAGGAGCT
CTCTCGACGCAGGACTCGGCTTGCTGAAGCGCGCACGGCAAGAGGCGAGGGGCGGCGACTGGTGAGTACG
CCAAAAATTTTGACTAGCGGAGGCTAGAAGGAGAGAGATGGGTGCGAGAGCGTCAGTATTAAGCGGGGGA
GAATTAGATCGCGATGGGAAAAAATTCGGTTAAGGCCAGGGGGAAAGAAAAAATATAAATTAAAACATAT
AGTATGGGCAAGCAGGGAGCTAGAACGATTCGCAGTTAATCCTGGCCTGTTAGAAACATCAGAAGGCTGT
AGACAAATACTGGGACAGCTACAACCATCCCTTCAGACAGGATCAGAAGAACTTAGATCATTATATAATA
CAGTAGCAACCCTCTATTGTGTGCATCAAAGGATAGAGATAAAAGACACCAAGGAAGCTTTAGACAAGAT
AGAGGAAGAGCAAAACAAAAGTAAGACCACCGCACAGCAAGCGGCCGCTGATCTTCAGACCTGGAGGAGG
AGATATGAGGGACAATTGGAGAAGTGAATTATATAAATATAAAGTAGTAAAAATTGAACCATTAGGAGTA
GCACCCACCAAGGCAAAGAGAAGAGTGGTGCAGAGAGAAAAAAGAGCAGTGGGAATAGGAGCTTTGTTCC
TTGGGTTCTTGGGAGCAGCAGGAAGCACTATGGGCGCAGCGTCAATGACGCTGACGGTACAGGCCAGACA
ATTATTGTCTGGTATAGTGCAGCAGCAGAACAATTTGCTGAGGGCTATTGAGGCGCAACAGCATCTGTTG
CAACTCACAGTCTGGGGCATCAAGCAGCTCCAGGCAAGAATCCTGGCTGTGGAAAGATACCTAAAGGATC
AACAGCTCCTGGGGATTTGGGGTTGCTCTGGAAAACTCATTTGCACCACTGCTGTGCCTTGGAATGCTAG
TTGGAGTAATAAATCTCTGGAACAGATTTGGAATCACACGACCTGGATGGAGTGGGACAGAGAAATTAAC
AATTACACAAGCTTAATACACTCCTTAATTGAAGAATCGCAAAACCAGCAAGAAAAGAATGAACAAGAAT
TATTGGAATTAGATAAATGGGCAAGTTTGTGGAATTGGTTTAACA
Features (pLannotate 1.2.2; 30 found; start..end, strand, type, name):
    132..158     +  CDS            Rev (fragment): human immunodeficiency virus 1 (HIV-1) Rev protein; rev; enhances nuclear export of unspliced and incompletely spliced viral mRNAs
    162..402     +  promoter       U6 promoter: RNA polymerase III promoter for human U6 snRNA
    588..1247    -  CDS            deoC1: DEOC1_STAAN - Also known as dra. Experimental evidence at protein level: Swiss-Prot protein existence level 1. Catalyzes a reversible aldol reaction between acetaldehyde and D-glyceraldehyde 3-phosphate to generate 2-deoxy-D-ribose 5- phosphate. From Staphylococcus aureus (strain N315).
   2292..2367    +  misc_RNA       gRNA scaffold: guide RNA scaffold for the Streptococcus pyogenes CRISPR/Cas9 system
   2423..2540    +  misc_feature   cPPT/CTS: central polypurine tract and central termination sequence of HIV-1
   2606..2672    +  CDS            small t antigen (fragment): SV40 (simian virus 40) small t antigen
   2698..2909    +  promoter       EF-1α core promoter: core promoter for human elongation factor EF-1α
   2910..3848    +  intron         EF-1α intron A: intron upstream of the start codon of human EF-1α
   3882..4556    +  CDS            DsRed-Express: DsRed-Express is a basic (constitutively fluorescent) orange fluorescent protein published in 2002, derived from Discosoma sp.. It is reported to be a rapidly-maturing tetramer with low acid sensitivity.
   4589..5177    +  misc_feature   WPRE: woodchuck hepatitis virus posttranscriptional regulatory element
   5228..5247    +  misc_feature   cPPT/CTS (fragment): central polypurine tract and central termination sequence of HIV-1
   5249..5482    +  LTR            3' LTR (ΔU3): self-inactivating 3' long terminal repeat (LTR) from HIV-1
   5560..5681    +  polyA_signal   SV40 poly(A) signal: SV40 polyadenylation signal
   5721..5856    +  rep_origin     SV40 ori: SV40 origin of replication
   5877..5895    -  promoter       T7 promoter: promoter for bacteriophage T7 RNA polymerase
   5903..6058    +  CDS            lacZα (fragment): LacZα fragment of β-galactosidase; lacZ fragment
   6063..6491    +  rep_origin     f1 ori (sequence partly withheld): f1 bacteriophage origin of replication; arrow indicates direction of (+) strand synthesis
   6544..6648    +  promoter       AmpR promoter: bla
   6649..7509    +  CDS            AmpR: β-lactamase; bla; confers resistance to ampicillin, carbenicillin, and related antibiotics
   7680..8268    +  rep_origin     ori: high-copy-number ColE1/pMB1/pBR322/pUC origin of replication
   8451..8543    +  CDS            lacI (fragment): lac repressor; lacI; The lac repressor binds to the lac operator to inhibit transcription in E. coli. This inhibition can be relieved by adding lactose or isopropyl-β-D-thiogalactopyranoside (IPTG).
   8556..8577    +  protein_bind   CAP binding site: CAP binding activates transcription in the presence of cAMP. E. coli catabolite activator protein
   8592..8622    +  promoter       lac promoter: promoter for the E. coli lac operon
   8630..8646    +  protein_bind   lac operator: The lac repressor binds to the lac operator to inhibit transcription in E. coli. This inhibition can be relieved by adding lactose or isopropyl-β-D-thiogalactopyranoside (IPTG). lac repressor encoded by lacI
   8691..8709    +  promoter       T3 promoter: promoter for bacteriophage T3 RNA polymerase
   8737..8963    +  promoter       RSV promoter: Rous sarcoma virus enhancer/promoter
   8964..9144    +  LTR            5' LTR (truncated): truncated 5' long terminal repeat (LTR) from HIV-1
   9191..9316    +  misc_feature   HIV-1 Ψ: packaging signal of human immunodeficiency virus type 1
   9300..9663    +  CDS            HIV-1 gag (fragment): gag protein from human immunodeficiency virus 1; gag
   9809..10042   +  misc_feature   RRE: The Rev response element (RRE) of HIV-1 allows for Rev-dependent mRNA export from the nucleus to the cytoplasm.
