[The description below was written by a language model from this plasmid's Addgene catalogue record and pLannotate feature annotations shown in this document.]
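Description:
lentiGuide-dsRed is an empty lentiviral backbone for cloning Streptococcus pyogenes Cas9 guide RNAs, derived from lentiGuide-puro with a dsRed fluorescent marker as the selectable element in place of drug selection. The 10,287-nt plasmid is propagated in E. coli through a high-copy ColE1/pUC-type origin with ampicillin resistance (AmpR). It also carries an f1 origin plus lac, T3 and T7 promoter remnants typical of the cloning backbone.

The viral genome is of third-generation, self-inactivating design. An RSV promoter drives a truncated HIV-1 5' LTR, followed by the Ψ packaging signal with a partial gag sequence, the Rev response element, a cPPT/CTS, and a ΔU3 3' LTR. An SV40 poly(A) signal and SV40 origin lie downstream of the 3' LTR. Two expression units sit within this frame. A human U6 RNA polymerase III promoter precedes the gRNA scaffold, separated from it by roughly 1.9 kb of intervening sequence. Part of this sequence is annotated by homology as a bacterial deoC1 coding region; it most likely serves as a stuffer that is replaced when a guide sequence is cloned in, although the record does not describe the cloning sites. Downstream, the EF-1α core promoter with its intron A drives DsRed-Express, a rapidly maturing Discosoma-derived fluorescent protein, and a WPRE follows to enhance transcript expression.

No Cas9 is encoded, so the nuclease has to be provided separately in the target cells. After packaging and transduction, the red fluorescence allows guide-bearing cells to be identified or sorted. The associated publication used genetic approaches to study glucose transporters and uptake of a fluorescent glucose analog.
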