Addgene plasmid #217006: lentiGuide-dsRed
Purpose: (Empty Backbone) lentiviral plasmid for gRNA cloning with selectable dsRed expression
Depositing lab: Deepta Bhattacharya. Depositing organization: University of Arizona. Publication: Genetic evidence that uptake of the fluorescent analog 2NBDG occurs independently of known glucose transporters. D'Souza LJ, Wright SH, Bhattacharya D. PLoS One. 2022 Aug 24;17(8):e0261801. doi: 10.1371/journal.pone.0261801. eCollection 2022. PubMed 36001583.
Backbone
  Vector backbone: lentiGuide-puro
  Backbone manufacturer: Feng Zhang (Addgene # 52963)
  Vector type: Lentiviral
  Selectable markers: dsRed
Growth in bacteria
  Bacterial resistance: Ampicillin, 100 μg/mL
  Growth temperature: 37°C
  Growth strain: NEB Stable
  Copy number: High Copy
Gene/Insert
  Gene/Insert name: None
Terms and licenses: Academic/Nonprofit Terms; Industry Terms: Not Available to Industry
How to cite: lentiGuide-dsRed was a gift from Deepta Bhattacharya (Addgene plasmid # 217006 ; http://n2t.net/addgene:217006 ; RRID:Addgene_217006)
